>Addgene plasmid #78701 | BC-A1-013 | addgene full sequence | sequence record 171058 | Addgene NGS Result
ATGCGTAAAGGAGAAGAACTTTTCACTGGAGTTGTCCCAATTCTTGTTGAATTAGATGGTGATGTTAATG
GGCACAAATTTTCTGTCAGTGGAGAGGGTGAAGGTGATGCAACATACGGAAAACTTACCCTTAAATTTAT
TTGCACTACTGGAAAACTACCTGTTCCATGGCCAACACTTGTCACTACTTTCGGTTATGGTGTTCAATGC
TTTGCGAGATACCCAGATCACATGAAACAGCATGACTTTTTCAAGAGTGCCATGCCCGAAGGTTATGTAC
AGGAAAGAACTATATTTTTCAAAGATGACGGGAACTACAAGACACGTGCTGAAGTCAAGTTTGAAGGTGA
TACCCTTGTTAATAGAATCGAGTTAAAAGGTATTGATTTTAAAGAAGATGGAAACATTCTTGGACACAAA
TTGGAATACAACTATAACTCACACAATGTATACATCATGGCAGACAAACAAAAGAATGGAATCAAAGTTA
ACTTCAAAATTAGACACAACATTGAAGATGGAAGCGTTCAACTAGCAGACCATTATCAACAAAATACTCC
AATTGGCGATGGCCCTGTCCTTTTACCAGACAACCATTACCTGTCCACACAATCTGCCCTTTCGAAAGAT
CCCAACGAAAAGAGAGACCACATGGTCCTTCTTGAGTTTGTAACAGCTGCTGGGATTACACATGGCATGG
ATGAACTATACAAAGCTGCAAACGACGAAAACTACGCTTTAGTAGCTTAATAATCTAGACACTGATAGTG
CTAGTGTAGATCACTACTAGAGCCAGGCATCAAATAAAACGAAAGGCTCAGTCGAAAGACTGGGCCTTTC
GTTTTATCTGTTGTTTGTCGGTGAACGCTCTCTACTAGAGTCACACTGGCTCACCTTCGGGTGGGCCTTT
CTGCGTTTATACCCGGGTACTAGAGGTCCGGCAAAAAAGGGCAAGGTGTCACCACCCTGCCCTTTTTCTT
TAAAACCGAAAAGATTACTTCGCGTTATGCAGGCTTCCTCGCTCACTGACTCGCTGCGCTCGGTCGTTCG
GCTGCGGCGAGCGGTATCAGCTCACTCAAAGGCGGTAATACGGTTATCCACAGAATCAGGGGATAACGCA
GGAAAGAACATGTGAGCAAAAGGCCAGCAAAAGGCCAGGAACCGTAAAAAGGCCGCGTTGCTGGCGTTTT
TCCACAGGCTCCGCCCCCCTGACGAGCATCACAAAAATCGACGCTCAAGTCAGAGGTGGCGAAACCCGAC
AGGACTATAAAGATACCAGGCGTTTCCCCCTGGAAGCTCCCTCGTGCGCTCTCCTGTTCCGACCCTGCCG
CTTACCGGATACCTGTCCGCCTTTCTCCCTTCGGGAAGCGTGGCGCTTTCTCATAGCTCACGCTGTAAGT
ATCTCAGTTCGGTGTAGGTCGTTCGCTCCAAGCTGGGCTGTGTGCACGAACCCCCCGTTCAGCCCGACCG
CTGCGCCTTATCCGGTAACTATCGTCTTGAGTCCAACCCGGTAAGACACGACTTATCGCCACTGGCAGCA
GCCACTGGTAACAGGATTAGCAGAGCGAGGTATGTAGGCGGTGCTACAGAGTTCTTGAAGTGGTGGCCTA
ACTACGGCTACACTAGAAGAACAGTATTTGGTATCTGCGCTCTGCTGAAGCCAGTTACCTTCGGAAAAAG
AGTTGGTAGCTCTTGATCCGGCAAACAAACCACCGCTGGTAGCGGTGGTTTTTTTGTTTGCAAGCAGCAG
ATTACGCGCAGAAAAAAAGGATCTCAAGAAGATCCTTTGATCTTTTCTACGGGGTCAGACGCTCAGTGGA
ACGAAAACTCACGTTAAGGGATTTTGGTCATGAGATTATCAAAAAGGATCTTCACCTAGATCCTTTTAAA
TTAAAAATGAAGTTTTAAATCAATCTAAAGTATATATGAGTAAACTTGGTCTGACAGCTCGAGGCTTGGA
TTCTCACCAATAAAAAACGCCCGGCGGCAACCGAGCGTTCTGAACAAATCCAGATGGAGTTCTGAGGTCA
TTACTGGATCTATCAACAGGAGTCCAAGCGAGCTCGATATCAAATTACGCCCCGCCCTGCCACTCATCGC
AGTACTGTTGTAATTCATTAAGCATTCTGCCGACATGGAAGCCATCACAAACGGCATGATGAACCTGAAT
CGCCAGCGGCATCAGCACCTTGTCGCCTTGCGTATAATATTTGCCCATGGTGAAAACGGGGGCGAAGAAG
TTGTCCATATTGGCCACGTTTAAATCAAAACTGGTGAAACTCACCCAGGGATTGGCTGAGACGAAAAACA
TATTCTCAATAAACCCTTTAGGGAAATAGGCCAGGTTTTCACCGTAACACGCCACATCTTGCGAATATAT
GTGTAGAAACTGCCGGAAATCGTCGTGGTATTCACTCCAGAGCGATGAAAACGTTTCAGTTTGCTCATGG
AAAACGGTGTAACAAGGGTGAACACTATCCCATATCACCAGCTCACCGTCTTTCATTGCCATACGAAATT
CCGGATGAGCATTCATCAGGCGGGCAAGAATGTGAATAAAGGCCGGATAAAACTTGTGCTTATTTTTCTT
TACGGTCTTTAAAAAGGCCGTAATATCCAGCTGAACGGTCTGGTTATAGGTACATTGAGCAACTGACTGA
AATGCCTCAAAATGTTCTTTACGATGCCATTGGGATATATCAACGGTGGTATATCCAGTGATTTTTTTCT
CCATTTTAGCTTCCTTAGCTCCTGAAAATCTCGATAACTCAAAAAATACGCCCGGTAGTGATCTTATTTC
ATTATGGTGAAAGTTGGAACCTCTTACGTGCCCGATCAACTCGAGTGCCACCTGACGTCTAAGAAACCAT
TATTATCATGACATTAACCTATAAAAATAGGCGTATCACGAGGCAGAATTTCAGATAAAAAAAATCCTTA
GCTTTCGCTAAGGATGATTTCTGGCTGCAGTTTACAGCTAGCTCAGTCCTAGGGACTGTGCTAGCGGATC
CAAAGAGGAGAAAGAATTCATGAAAAACATAAATGCCGACGACACATACAGAATAATTAATAAAATTAAA
GCGTGTAGAAGCAATAATGATATTAATCAATGCTTATCTGATATGGCTAAAATGGTACATTGTGAATATT
ATTTACTCGCGTTCATTTATCCTCATTCTATGGTTAAATCAGATATTTCAATCCTAGATAATTACCCTAA
AAAATGGAGGCAATATTATGATGACGCTAATTTAATAAAATATGATCCTATAGTAGATTATTCTAACTCC
AATCATTCACCAATTAATTGGAATATATTTGAAAACAATGCTGTAAATAAAAAATCTCCAAATGTAATTA
AAGAAGCGAAAACAGCAGGTCTTATCACTGGGTTTAGTTTCCCTATTCATACGGCTAACAATGGCTTCGG
AATGCTTAGTTTTGCACATTCAGAAAAAGACAACTATATAGATAGTTTATTTTTACATGCGTGTATGAAC
ATACCATTAATTGTTCCTTCTCTAGTTGATAATTATCGAAAAATAAATATAGCAAATAATAAATCAAACA
ACGATTTAACCAAAAGAGAAAAAGAATGTTTAGCGTGGGCATGCGAAGGAAAAAGCTCTTGGGATATTTC
AAAAATATTAGGTTGCAGTGAGCGTACTGTCACTTTCCATTTAACCAATGCGCAAATGAAACTCAATACA
ACAAACCGCTGCCAAAGTATTTCTAAAGCAATTTTAACAGGAGCAATTGATTGCCCATACTTTAAAAATT
AATAAGCGGCCGCCACTGATAGTGCTAGTGTAGATCACTACTAGAGCCAGGCATCAAATAAAACGAAAGG
CTCAGTCGAAAGACTGGGCCTTTCGTTTTATCTGTTGTTTGTCGGTGAACGCTCTCTACTAGAGTCACAC
TGGCTCACCTTCGGGTGGGCCTTTCTGCGTTTATAGGTACCTACTAGAGAGGTTCTGTTAAGTAACTGAA
CCCAATGTCGTTAGTGACGCTTACCTCTTAAGAGGTCACTGACCTAACAAAGCTTACCTGTAGGATCGTA
CAGGTTTACGCAAGAAAATGGTTTGTTATAGTCGAATAAAACTAGTAAAGAGGAGAAATAGCAT
Features (pLannotate 1.2.2; 14 found; start..end, strand, type, name):
      1..714     +  CDS            hfriFP: hfriFP is a fluorescent protein published in 2013, derived from Herbaspirillum frisingense.
    715..747     +  CDS            ssrA tag (LVA): C-terminal peptide that mediates degradation in bacteria through the ClpXP and ClpAP proteases (McGinness et al., 2006) mutant LVA variant that confers accelerated degradation under some conditions (Andersen et al., 1998)
    801..872     +  terminator     rrnB T1 terminator: transcription terminator T1 from the E. coli rrnB gene
    888..915     +  terminator     T7Te terminator: phage T7 early transcription terminator
    937..994     +  terminator     his operon terminator: This putative transcriptin terminator from the E. coli his operon has a 2-bp deletion introduced during synthesis. Its efficiency has not been determined.
   1189..1777    -  rep_origin     ori: high-copy-number ColE1/pMB1/pBR322/pUC origin of replication
   1960..2054    -  terminator     lambda t0 terminator: transcription terminator from phage lambda
   2078..2734    -  CDS            cat: CAT_ECOLX - Experimental evidence at protein level: Swiss-Prot protein existence level 1. This enzyme is an effector of chloramphenicol resistance in bacteria. From Escherichia coli. This protein is used as a marker in many commonly used cloning vectors, such as pACYC184.
   2735..2832    -  promoter       cat promoter: promoter of the E. coli cat gene encoding chloramphenicol acetyltransferase
   2918..2961    -  terminator     bacterial terminator: putative bacterial transcription terminator
   2974..2993    +  promoter       J23119(SpeI) promoter (fragment): bacterial promoter (Registry of Standard Biological Parts BBa J23119) modified to end with an SpeI site
   3030..3779    +  CDS            luxR: LUXR_ALIFS - Experimental evidence at protein level: Swiss-Prot protein existence level 1. Transcriptional activator of the bioluminescence operon. Binds to the OHHL autoinducer. From Aliivibrio fischeri (Vibrio fischeri).
   3835..3906    +  terminator     rrnB T1 terminator: transcription terminator T1 from the E. coli rrnB gene
   3922..3949    +  terminator     T7Te terminator: phage T7 early transcription terminator
