[The description below was written by a language model from this plasmid's Addgene catalogue record and pLannotate feature annotations shown in this document.]
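Description:
BC-A1-013 is a synthetic-biology plasmid built on the BioBrick backbone pSB1C3, intended for use in E. coli. It replicates from a high-copy ColE1/pUC-type origin and is selected with chloramphenicol through a cat gene driven by its native promoter. Terminators flank the cloning region and insulate the insert from backbone transcription. The catalogue lists a total size of 4132 bp, while the sequenced record annotated here is 4,124 nt. This small difference is not explained in the record.

The roughly 2.1 kb insert, assembled by Gibson cloning, is a two-unit quorum-sensing receiver circuit. In the first unit, the weak constitutive Anderson promoter BBa_J23109 and the RBS BBa_B0034 drive luxR(G2F), described as a hypersensitive mutant of the Aliivibrio fischeri LuxR activator. This unit ends in a double terminator (rrnB T1 plus T7Te). The automated annotation labels the promoter as a fragment of J23119, which probably reflects the sequence similarity among members of the Anderson family rather than a different part. In the second unit, the LuxR-responsive pLux promoter and the strong B0034 RBS control GFP carrying a C-terminal ssrA (LVA) degradation tag, again followed by the double terminator. The annotation tool calls this reading frame "hfriFP", but the catalogue identifies it as GFP. pLux and the RBSs are not annotated in the feature table.

LuxR binds an acyl-homoserine lactone autoinducer and activates pLux, so fluorescence reports inducer level, and the LVA tag speeds GFP turnover so that the signal follows changes in expression. The plasmid belongs to a teaching toolbox for exploring how promoter strength, RBS strength, regulator variants and degradation tags shape gene-circuit behaviour.
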