Addgene plasmid #78701: BC-A1-013
Purpose: A weak promoter drives the expression of a hypersensitive luxR mutant, which regulates expression of LVA-tagged GFP under the control of a strong RBS.
Depositing lab: Brian Chow. Depositing organization: University of Pennsylvania. Publication: Toolbox for Exploring Modular Gene Regulation in Synthetic Biology Training. Magaraci MS, Bermudez JG, Yogish D, Pak DH, Mollov V, Tycko J, Issadore D, Mannickarottu SG, Chow BY. ACS Synth Biol. 2016 Apr 25. 10.1021/acssynbio.6b00057 PubMed 27111289.
Backbone
  Vector backbone: pSB1C3
  Backbone manufacturer: Registry of Standardized Biological Parts
  Backbone size w/o insert (bp): 2047
  Total vector size (bp): 4132
  Vector type: Synthetic Biology
Growth in bacteria
  Bacterial resistance: Chloramphenicol, 25 μg/mL
  Growth temperature: 37°C
  Growth strain: NEB Turbo
  Growth instructions: Reporter gene expression can also be assayed at room temperature (~25C).
  Copy number: High Copy
Gene/Insert
  Gene/Insert name: BBa_J23109-BBa_B0034-luxR(G2F)-Terminator-pLux-BBa_B0034-GFP(LVA)-Terminator
  Species: Synthetic
  Insert size (bp): 2085
  Cloning method: Gibson Cloning
  Sequencing primers: 5′ tgccacctgacgtctaagaa (VF2); 3′ attaccgcctttgagtgagc (VR)
Terms and licenses: Academic/Nonprofit Terms; Industry Terms: Not Available to Industry
How to cite: BC-A1-013 was a gift from Brian Chow (Addgene plasmid # 78701 ; http://n2t.net/addgene:78701 ; RRID:Addgene_78701)
